>Addgene plasmid #31476 | pCVL SFFV d14GFP EF1s HA.NLS.Sce(opt) | depositor full sequence | sequence record 14411 | Author sequence
GACGTCAATGTAGTCTTATGCAATACTCTTGTAGTCTTGCAACATGGTAACGATGAGTTAGCAACATGCC
TTACAAGGAGAGAAAAAGCACCGTGCATGCCGATTGGTGGAAGTAAGGTGGTACGATCGTGCCTTATTAG
GAAGGCAACAGACGGGTCTGACATGGATTGGACGAACCACTGAATTGCCGCATTGCAGAGATATTGTATT
TAAGTGCCTAGCTCGATACATAAACGGGTCTCTCTGGTTAGACCAGATCTGAGCCTGGGAGCTCTCTGGC
TAACTAGGGAACCCACTGCTTAAGCCTCAATAAAGCTTGCCTTGAGTGCTTCAAGTAGTGTGTGCCCGTC
TGTTGTGTGACTCTGGTAACTAGAGATCCCTCAGACCCTTTTAGTCAGTGTGGAAAATCTCTAGCAGTGG
CGCCCGAACAGGGACTTGAAAGCGAAAGGGAAACCAGAGGAGCTCTCTCGACGCAGGACTCGGCTTGCTG
AAGCGCGCACGGCAAGAGGCGAGGGGCGGCGACTGGTGAGTACGCCAAAAATTTTGACTAGCGGAGGCTA
GAAGGAGAGAGATGGGTGCGAGAGCGTCAGTATTAAGCGGGGGAGAATTAGATCGCGATGGGAAAAAATT
CGGTTAAGGCCAGGGGGAAAGAAAAAATATAAATTAAAACATATAGTATGGGCAAGCAGGGAGCTAGAAC
GATTCGCAGTTAATCCTGGCCTGTTAGAAACATCAGAAGGCTGTAGACAAATACTGGGACAGCTACAACC
ATCCCTTCAGACAGGATCAGAAGAACTTAGATCATTATATAATACAGTAGCAACCCTCTATTGTGTGCAT
CAAAGGATAGAGATAAAAGACACCAAGGAAGCTTTAGACAAGATAGAGGAAGAGCAAAACAAAAGTAAGA
CCACCGCACAGCAAGCGGCCCTGATCTTCAGACCTGGAGGAGGAGATATGAGGGACAATTGGAGAAGTGA
ATTATATAAATATAAAGTAGTAAAAATTGAACCATTAGGAGTAGCACCCACCAAGGCAAAGAGAAGAGTG
GTGCAGAGAGAAAAAAGAGCAGTGGGAATAGGAGCTTTGTTCCTTGGGTTCTTGGGAGCAGCAGGAAGCA
CTATGGGCGCAGCGTCAATGACGCTGACGGTACAGGCCAGACAATTATTGTCTGGTATAGTGCAGCAGCA
GAACAATTTGCTGAGGGCTATTGAGGCGCAACAGCATCTGTTGCAACTCACAGTCTGGGGCATCAAGCAG
CTCCAGGCAAGAATCCTGGCTGTGGAAAGATACCTAAAGGATCAACAGCTCCTGGGGATTTGGGGTTGCT
CTGGAAAACTCATTTGCACCACTGCTGTGCCTTGGAATGCTAGTTGGAGTAATGAATCTCTGGAACAGAT
TTGGAATCACACGACCTGGATGGAGTGGGACAGAGAAATTAACAATTACACAAGCTTAATACACTCCTTA
ATTGAAGAATCGCAAAACCAGCAAGAAAAGAATGAACAAGAATTATTGGAATTAGATAAATGGGCAAGTT
TGTGGAATTGGTTTAACATAACAAATTGGCTGTGGTATATAAAATTATTCATAATGATAGTAGGAGGCTT
GGTAGGTTTAAGAATAGTTTTTGCTGTACTTTCTATAGTGAATAGAGTTAGGCAGGGATATTCACCATTA
TCGTTTCAGACCCACCTCCCAACCCCGAGGGGACCCGACAGGCCCGAAGGAATAGAAGAAGAAGGTGGAG
AGAGAGACAGAGACAGATCCATTCGATTAGTGAACGGATCTCGACGGTATCGGTTAACTTTTAAAAGAAA
AGGGGGGATTGGGGGGTACAGTGCAGGGGAAAGAATAGTAGACATAATAGCAACAGACATACAAACTAAA
GAATTACAAAAACAAATTACAAAAATTCAAAATTTTATCGATTACGCGTCACGTGCTAGCTGCAGTAACG
CCATTTTGCAAGGCATGGAAAAATACCAAACCAAGAATAGAGAAGTTCAGATCAAGGGCGGGTACATGAA
AATAGCTAACGTTGGGCCAAACAGGATATCTGCGGTGAGCAGTTTCGGCCCCGGCCCGGGGCCAAGAACA
GATGGTCACCGCAGTTTCGGCCCCGGCCCGAGGCCAAGAACAGATGGTCCCCAGATATGGCCCAACCCTC
AGCAGTTTCTTAAGACCCATCAGATGTTTCCAGGCTCCCCCAAGGACCTGAAATGACCCTGCGCCTTATT
TGAATTAACCAATCAGCCTGCTTCTCGCTTCTGTTCGCGCGCTTCTGCTTCCCGAGCTCTATAAAAGAGC
TCACAACCCCTCACTCGGCGCGCCAGTCCTCCGACAGACTGAGTCGCCCGGATCGATCCTCGAGCGCCAC
CATGGTGAGCAAGGGCGAGGAGCTGTTCACCGGGGTGGTGCCCATCCTGGTCGAGCTGGACGGCGACGTA
AACGGCCACAAGTTCAGCGTGTCCGGCGAGGGCGAGGGCGATGCCACCTACGGCAAGCTGACCCTGAAGT
TCATCTGCACCACCGGCAAGCTGCCCGTGCCCTGGCCCACCCTCGTGACCACCCTGACCTACGGCGTGCA
GTGCTTCAGCCGCTACCCCGACCACATGAAGCAGCACGACTTCTTCAAGTCCGCCATGCCCGAAGGCTAC
GTCCAGGAGCGCACCATCTTCTTCAAGGACGACGGCAACTACAAGACCCGCGCCGAGGTGAAGTTCGAGG
GCGACACCCTGGTGAACCGCATCGAGCTGAAGGGCATCGACTTCAAGGAGGACGGCAACATCCTGGGGCA
CAAGCTGGAGTACAACTACAACAGCCACAACGTCTATATCATGGCCGACAAGCAGAAGAACGGCATCAAG
GTGAACTTCAAGATCCGCCACAACATCGAGGACGGCAGCGTGCAGCTCGCCGACCACTACCAGCAGAACA
CCCCCATCGGCGACGGCCCCGTGCTGCTGCCCGACAACCACTACCTGAGCACCCAGTCCGCCCTGAGCAA
AGACCCCAACGAGAAGCGCGATCACATGGTCCTGCTGGAGTTCGTGTGAGGATCCAGGCTCCGGTGCCCG
TCAGTGGGCAGAGCGCACATCGCCCACAGTCCCCGAGAAGTTGGGGGGAGGGGTCGGCAATTGAACCGGT
GCCTAGAGAAGGTGGCGCGGGGTAAACTGGGAAAGTGATGTCGTGTACTGGCTCCGCCTTTTTCCCGAGG
GTGGGGGAGAACCGTATATAAGTGCAGTAGTCGCCGTGAACGTTCTTTTTCGCAACGGGTTTGCCGCCAG
AACACAGGATCTGCCGCCACCATGGGCGTATACCCCTACGACGTGCCCGACTACGCCCCCGGGCCCCCTA
AGAAAAAGAGGAAGGTGAAG
[354 nt withheld, positions 3381-3734]
AAGAAGACCATCCCCAACAACCTGGTGGAGAACTACCTGACCCCCATGAGCCTGGCCTACTGGTTCATGG
ACGACGGCGGCAAGTGGGACTACAACAAGAACAGCACCAACAAGAGCATCGTGCTGAACACCCAGAGCTT
CACCTTCGAGGAGGTGGAGTACCTGGTGAAGGGCCTGAGGAACAAGTTCCAGCTGAACTGCTACGTGAAG
ATCAACAAGAACAAGCCCATCATCTACATCGACAGCATGAGCTACCTGATCTTCTACAACCTGATCAAGC
CCTACCTGATCCCCCAGATGATGTACAAGCTGCCCAACACCATCAGCAGCGAGACCTTCCTGAAGTGACC
TGCAGGTAATGCATTCGACAATCAACCTCTGGATTACAAAATTTGTGAAAGATTGACTGGTATTCTTAAC
TATGTTGCTCCTTTTACGCTATGTGGATACGCTGCTTTAATGCCTTTGTATCATGCTATTGCTTCCCGTA
TGGCTTTCATTTTCTCCTCCTTGTATAAATCCTGGTTGCTGTCTCTTTATGAGGAGTTGTGGCCCGTTGT
CAGGCAACGTGGCGTGGTGTGCACTGTGTTTGCTGACGCAACCCCCACTGGTTGGGGCATTGCCACCACC
TGTCAGCTCCTTTCCGGGACTTTCGCTTTCCCCCTCCCTATTGCCACGGCGGAACTCATCGCCGCCTGCC
TTGCCCGCTGCTGGACAGGGGCTCGGCTGTTGGGCACTGACAATTCCGTGGTGTTGTCGGGGAAGCTGAC
GTCCTTTCCATGGCTGCTCGCCTGTGTTGCCACCTGGATTCTGCGCGGGACGTCCTTCTGCTACGTCCCT
TCGGCCCTCAATCCAGCGGACCTTCCTTCCCGCGGCCTGCTGCCGGCTCTGCGGCCTCTTCCGCGTCTTC
GCCTTCGCCCTCAGACGAGTCGGATCTCCCTTTGGGCCGCCTCCCCGCCTGGAATTCGGTACCTTTTTAA
AAGAAAAGGGGGGACTGGAAGGGCTAATTCACTCCCAACGAAGACAAGATATCATAACTTCGTATAGCAT
ACATTATACGAAGTTATAATTTATTTGTGAAATTTGTGATGCTATTGCTTTATTTGTAACCATATGTTTA
TTTGTGAAATTTGTGATGCTATTGCTTTATTTGTAACCATTGCTTTTTGCTTGTACTGGGTCTCTCTGGT
TAGACCAGATCTGAGCCTGGGAGCTCTCTGGCTAACTAGGGAACCCACTGCTTAAGCCTCAATAAAGCTT
GCCTCGACCAGCCTCGACTGTGCCTTCTAGTTGCCAGCCATCTGTTGTTTGCCCCTCCCCCGTGCCTTCC
TTGACCCTGGAAGGTGCCACTCCCACTGTCCTTTCCTAATAAAATGAGGAAATTGCATCGCATTGTCTGA
GTAGGTGTCATTCTATTCTGGGGGGTGGGGTGGGGCAGGACAGCAAGGGGGAGGATTGGGAAGACAATAG
CAGGCATGCTGGGGATGCGGTGGGCTCTATGGCCTGCAGCTGCATTAATGAATCGGCCAACGCGCGGGGA
GAGGCGGTTTGCGTATTGGGCGCTCTTCCGCTTCCTCGCTCACTGACTCGCTGCGCTCGGTCGTTCGGCT
GCGGCGAGCGGTATCAGCTCACTCAAAGGCGGTAATACGGTTATCCACAGAATCAGGGGATAACGCAGGA
AAGAACATGTGAGCAAAAGGCCAGCAAAAGGCCAGGAACCGTAAAAAGGCCGCGTTGCTGGCGTTTTTCC
ATAGGCTCCGCCCCCCTGACGAGCATCACAAAAATCGACGCTCAAGTCAGAGGTGGCGAAACCCGACAGG
ACTATAAAGATACCAGGCGTTTCCCCCTGGAAGCTCCCTCGTGCGCTCTCCTGTTCCGACCCTGCCGCTT
ACCGGATACCTGTCCGCCTTTCTCCCTTCGGGAAGCGTGGCGCTTTCTCATAGCTCACGCTGTAGGTATC
TCAGTTCGGTGTAGGTCGTTCGCTCCAAGCTGGGCTGTGTGCACGAACCCCCCGTTCAGCCCGACCGCTG
CGCCTTATCCGGTAACTATCGTCTTGAGTCCAACCCGGTAAGACACGACTTATCGCCACTGGCAGCAGCC
ACTGGTAACAGGATTAGCAGAGCGAGGTATGTAGGCGGTGCTACAGAGTTCTTGAAGTGGTGGCCTAACT
ACGGCTACACTAGAAGGACAGTATTTGGTATCTGCGCTCTGCTGAAGCCAGTTACCTTCGGAAAAAGAGT
TGGTAGCTCTTGATCCGGCAAACAAACCACCGCTGGTAGCGGTGGTTTTTTTGTTTGCAAGCAGCAGATT
ACGCGCAGAAAAAAAGGATCTCAAGAAGATCCTTTGATCTTTTCTACGGGGTCTGACGCTCAGTGGAACG
AAAACTCACGTTAAGGGATTTTGGTCATGAGATTATCAAAAAGGATCTTCACCTAGATCCTTTTAAATTA
AAAATGAAGTTTTAAATCAATCTAAAGTATATATGAGTAAACTTGGTCTGACAGTTACCAATGCTTAATC
AGTGAGGCACCTATCTCAGCGATCTGTCTATTTCGTTCATCCATAGTTGCCTGACTCCCCGTCGTGTAGA
TAACTACGATACGGGAGGGCTTACCATCTGGCCCCAGTGCTGCAATGATACCGCGAGACCCACGCTCACC
GGCTCCAGATTTATCAGCAATAAACCAGCCAGCCGGAAGGGCCGAGCGCAGAAGTGGTCCTGCAACTTTA
TCCGCCTCCATCCAGTCTATTAATTGTTGCCGGGAAGCTAGAGTAAGTAGTTCGCCAGTTAATAGTTTGC
GCAACGTTGTTGCCATTGCTACAGGCATCGTGGTGTCACGCTCGTCGTTTGGTATGGCTTCATTCAGCTC
CGGTTCCCAACGATCAAGGCGAGTTACATGATCCCCCATGTTGTGCAAAAAAGCGGTTAGCTCCTTCGGT
CCTCCGATCGTTGTCAGAAGTAAGTTGGCCGCAGTGTTATCACTCATGGTTATGGCAGCACTGCATAATT
CTCTTACTGTCATGCCATCCGTAAGATGCTTTTCTGTGACTGGTGAGTACTCAACCAAGTCATTCTGAGA
ATAGTGTATGCGGCGACCGAGTTGCTCTTGCCCGGCGTCAATACGGGATAATACCGCGCCACATAGCAGA
ACTTTAAAAGTGCTCATCATTGGAAAACGTTCTTCGGGGCGAAAACTCTCAAGGATCTTACCGCTGTTGA
GATCCAGTTCGATGTAACCCACTCGTGCACCCAACTGATCTTCAGCATCTTTTACTTTCACCAGCGTTTC
TGGGTGAGCAAAAACAGGAAGGCAAAATGCCGCAAAAAAGGGAATAAGGGCGACACGGAAATGTTGAATA
CTCATACTCTTCCTTTTTCAATATTATTGAAGCATTTATCAGGGTTATTGTCTCATGAGCGGATACATAT
TTGAATGTATTTAGAAAAATAAACAAATAGGGGTTCCGCGCACATTTCCCCGAAAAGTGCCACCT
Features (pLannotate 1.2.2; 23 found; start..end, strand, type, name):
      9..235     +  promoter       RSV promoter: Rous sarcoma virus enhancer/promoter
    236..416     +  LTR            5' LTR (truncated): truncated 5' long terminal repeat (LTR) from HIV-1
    463..588     +  misc_feature   HIV-1 Ψ: packaging signal of human immunodeficiency virus type 1
    572..910     +  CDS            HIV-1 gag (fragment): gag protein from human immunodeficiency virus 1; gag
   1080..1313    +  misc_feature   RRE: The Rev response element (RRE) of HIV-1 allows for Rev-dependent mRNA export from the nucleus to the cytoplasm.
   1690..1790    +  CDS            Rev (fragment): human immunodeficiency virus 1 (HIV-1) Rev protein; rev; enhances nuclear export of unspliced and incompletely spliced viral mRNAs
   1809..1926    +  misc_feature   cPPT/CTS: central polypurine tract and central termination sequence of HIV-1
   1955..2356    +  promoter       SFFV promoter: spleen focus-forming virus long terminal repeat (LTR) promoter
   2388..3056    +  CDS            (3-F)Tyr-EGFP: (3-F)Tyr-EGFP is a basic (constitutively fluorescent) green fluorescent protein published in 2004, derived from Aequorea victoria.
   3086..3297    +  promoter       EF-1α core promoter: core promoter for human elongation factor EF-1α
   3378..4079    +  CDS            SCEI (sequence partly withheld): SCE1_YEAST - Also known as OMEGA, SECY. Experimental evidence at protein level: Swiss-Prot protein existence level 1. Mitochondrial DNA endonuclease involved in intron homing. It introduces a specific double-strand break in the DNA of the 21S rRNA gene and thus mediates the insertion of an intron, containing its own coding sequence (group I intron), into an intronless gene. Specifically recognizes and cleaves the sequence 5'-TAGGGATAACAGGGTAAT-3'. From Saccharomyces cerevisiae (strain ATCC 204508 / S288c) (Baker's yeast).
   4104..4692    +  misc_feature   WPRE: woodchuck hepatitis virus posttranscriptional regulatory element
   4709..4728    +  misc_feature   cPPT/CTS (fragment): central polypurine tract and central termination sequence of HIV-1
   4730..4764    +  LTR            3' LTR (ΔU3) (fragment): self-inactivating 3' long terminal repeat (LTR) from HIV-1
   4768..4801    +  protein_bind   loxP: Cre-mediated recombination occurs in the 8-bp core sequence (GCATACAT). Cre recombinase
   4804..4847    -  polyA_signal   SV40 poly(A) signal (fragment): SV40 polyadenylation signal
   4851..4895    -  polyA_signal   SV40 poly(A) signal (fragment): SV40 polyadenylation signal
   4911..4971    +  ncRNA          mir-TAR: Accession: RF00250 - Trans-activation response element (TAR)
   5012..5236    +  polyA_signal   bGH poly(A) signal: bovine growth hormone polyadenylation signal
   5241..5297    -  CDS            lacI (fragment): lac repressor; lacI; The lac repressor binds to the lac operator to inhibit transcription in E. coli. This inhibition can be relieved by adding lactose or isopropyl-β-D-thiogalactopyranoside (IPTG).
   5480..6068    -  rep_origin     ori: high-copy-number ColE1/pMB1/pBR322/pUC origin of replication
   6239..7099    -  CDS            AmpR: β-lactamase; bla; confers resistance to ampicillin, carbenicillin, and related antibiotics
   7100..7204    -  promoter       AmpR promoter: bla
