[The description below was written by a language model from this plasmid's Addgene catalogue record and pLannotate feature annotations shown in this document.]
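Description:
pCVL SFFV d14GFP EF1s HA.NLS.Sce(opt) is a lentiviral transfer plasmid built on the pCVL backbone, with a total annotated length of about 7.2 kb. It is maintained in E. coli through a high-copy ColE1/pUC-type origin and selected with ampicillin via the AmpR (β-lactamase) cassette. The viral portion has a third-generation, self-inactivating layout. An RSV enhancer/promoter replaces the U3 region upstream of a truncated HIV-1 5' LTR, so genomic RNA can be produced in packaging cells without Tat. This is followed by the Ψ packaging signal with a gag fragment, the Rev response element for nuclear export, and a cPPT/CTS. Downstream of the payload lie a WPRE, which boosts transcript stability and expression, and a ΔU3 3' LTR region. The annotation of that region also picks up a loxP site and small SV40 poly(A) fragments, and a bGH polyadenylation signal follows it.

The payload combines two units in the same orientation. An SFFV promoter sits upstream of a GFP coding sequence lacking 14 amino acids at its C terminus. The annotation tool matches this sequence to an EGFP variant, and the catalogue describes it as a GFP donor. A truncated GFP of this kind would be expected to be non-fluorescent and to serve as a homology template rather than a reporter, though the record does not say so explicitly. A short EF-1α core promoter then drives the yeast homing endonuclease I-SceI, apparently codon-optimised as the "opt" in the name suggests, fused to an HA epitope tag and a nuclear localisation signal. One vector therefore delivers both the site-specific nuclease and a repair template. This fits the associated publication on tracking genome engineering outcomes at individual DNA breakpoints, where repair of a target GFP locus cut by I-SceI can be scored.
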