Addgene plasmid #31476: pCVL SFFV d14GFP EF1s HA.NLS.Sce(opt)
Depositing lab: Andrew Scharenberg. Depositing organization: University of Washington. Publication: Tracking genome engineering outcome at individual DNA breakpoints. Certo MT, Ryu BY, Annis JE, Garibov M, Jarjour J, Rawlings DJ, Scharenberg AM. Nat Methods. 2011 Jul 10;8(8):671-6. doi: 10.1038/nmeth.1648. PubMed 21743461.
Backbone
  Vector backbone: pCVL
  Backbone size w/o insert (bp): 5092
  Vector type: Lentiviral
Growth in bacteria
  Bacterial resistance: Ampicillin, 100 μg/mL
  Growth temperature: 37°C
  Growth strain: NEB Stable
  Copy number: High Copy
Gene/Insert
  Gene/Insert name: SFFV d14 GFP donor EF1s I-SceI
  Insert size (bp): 2173
  Mutation: GFP has 14 amino acids deleted from c terminus
  Tag / fusion protein: HA; NLS
  Cloning method: Restriction Enzyme
  Sequencing primers: 5′ n/a
Terms and licenses: Academic/Nonprofit Terms; Industry Terms: Not Available to Industry
How to cite: pCVL SFFV d14GFP EF1s HA.NLS.Sce(opt) was a gift from Andrew Scharenberg (Addgene plasmid # 31476 ; http://n2t.net/addgene:31476 ; RRID:Addgene_31476)
