>Addgene plasmid #31476 | pCVL SFFV d14GFP EF1s HA.NLS.Sce(opt) | addgene partial sequence | sequence record 37739 | EGFP-C 5'-CATGGTCCTGCTGGAGTTCGTG-3'
CCGTCAGTGGGCAGAGCGCACATCGCCCACAGTCCCCGAGAAGTTGGGGGGAGGGGTCGGCAATTGAACC
GGTGCCTAGAGAAGGTGGCGCGGGGTAAACTGGGAAAGTGATGTCGTGTACTGGCTCCGCCTTTTTCCCG
AGGGTGGGGGAGAACCGTATATAAGTGCAGTAGTCGCCGTGAACGTTCTTTTTCGCAACGGGTTTGCCGC
CAGAACACAGGATCTGCCGCCACCATGGGCGTATACCCCTACGACGTGCCCGACTACGCCCCCGGGCCCC
CTAAGAAAAAGAGGAAGGTGAAG
[354 nt withheld, positions 304-657]
AAGAAGACCATCCCCAACAACCTGGTGGAGAACTACCTGACCCCCATGAGCCTGGCCTACTGGTTCATGG
ACGACGGCGGCAAGTGGGACTACAACAAGAACAGCACCAACAAGAGCATCGTGCTGAACACCCAGAGCTT
CACCTTCGAG
