>Addgene plasmid #31476 | pCVL SFFV d14GFP EF1s HA.NLS.Sce(opt) | addgene partial sequence | sequence record 132024 | WPRE-R 5'-CATAGCGTAAAAGGAGCAACA-3'
TTTTGTAATCCAGAGGTTGATTGTCGAATGCATTACCTGCAGGTCACTTCAGGAAGGTCTCGCTGCTGAT
GGTGTTGGGCAGCTTGTACATCATCTGGGGGATCAGGTAGGGCTTGATCAGGTTGTAGAAGATCAGGTAG
CTCATGCTGTCGATGTAGATGATGGGCTTGTTCTTGTTGATCTTCACGTAGCAGTTCAGCTGGAACTTGT
TCCTCAGGCCCTTCACCAGGTACTCCACCTCCTCGAAGGTGAAGCTCTGGGTGTTCAGCACGATGCTCTT
GTTGGTGCTGTTCTTGTTGTAGTCCCACTTGCCGCCGTCGTCCATGAACCAGTAGGCCAGGCTCATGGGG
GTCAGGTAGTTCTCCACCAGGTTGTTGGGGATGGTCTTCTT
[339 nt withheld, positions 392-730]
